>Addgene plasmid #59048 | pENTR-GFP-Patronin CC+CKK | depositor partial sequence | sequence record 92015 | pENTR-GFP-Patronin CC+CKK sequence 4521 bps
ATGCCAACTTTGTACAAAAAAGCAGGCTCCGCGGCCGCCGTACTCGAGGAAAACCTGTATTTTCAGGGCT
CCTTCACCATGGTGAGCAAGGGCGAGGAGCTGTTCACCGGGGTGGTGCCCATCCTGGTCGAGCTGGACGG
CGACGTAAACGGCCACAAGTTCAGCGTGTCCGGCGAGGGCGAGGGCGATGCCACCTACGGCAAGCTGACC
CTGAAGTTCATCTGCACCACCGGCAAGCTGCCCGTGCCCTGGCCCACCCTCGTGACCACCCTGACCTACG
GCGTGCAGTGCTTCAGCCGCTACCCCGACCACATGAAGCAGCACGACTTCTTCAAGTCCGCCATGCCCGA
AGGCTACGTCCAGGAGCGCACCATCTTCTTCAAGGACGACGGCAACTACAAGACCCGCGCCGAGGTGAAG
TTCGAGGGCGACACCCTGGTGAACCGCATCGAGCTGAAGGGCATCGACTTCAAGGAGGACGGCAACATCC
TGGGGCACAAGCTGGAGTACAACTACAACAGCCACAACGTCTATATCATGGCCGACAAGCAGAAGAACGG
CATCAAGGTGAACTTCAAGATCCGCCACAACATCGAGGACGGCAGCGTGCAGCTCGCCGACCACTACCAG
CAGAACACCCCCATCGGCGACGGCCCCGTGCTGCTGCCCGACAACCACTACCTGAGCACCCAGTCCGCCC
TGAGCAAAGACCCCAACGAGAAGCGCGATCACATGGTCCTGCTGGAGTTCGTGACCGCCGCCGGGATCAC
TCTCGGCATGGACGAGCTGTACAAGCACCGGTATACAAGTTTGTACAAAAAAGCAGGCTCCGCGGCCGCC
CCCTTCACCATGGATNGAAATGTGCCCACGGTGTCGTCGCACAATCTTTCGAATGCGGGCAGCCCGTTGC
CGGTGGCTAGGCACAAGCAACATTCCAGCGACAAAGACTACAGCAGCAACAGCGGCATGACACCAGATGC
ATACAACGATTCCCGCTCCACCAGTGGCTATGATCCGGAGAGCACGCCCGTTCGCAAGTCCTCGACTAGC
AGCATGCCAGCAAGTCCCGCTGCCTGGCAGTTAGATGTGGGAGACGACGATATGCGCTCGCTGGAAAACG
CCAGCAAGTTGTCCACAATTCGAATGAAACTGGAGGAGAAGCGGCGGCGCATTGAGCAGGACAAGCGCAA
GATCGAGATGGCCTTGCTGCGGCACCAGGAGAAGGAGGATTTGGAATCGTGTCCGGACGTGATGAAGTGG
GAGACCATGAGCAACGAATCAAAGAGAACACCTGATATGGATCCCGTGGATTTGGACAAGTACCAGCAAA
GTATCGCCATTATGAACATGAATCTGCAGGATATCCAGCAGGATATCCACCGCCTGGCCACCCAGCAAAG
CCAAATGCAGGCGCAGCACCTCCAAGCCCAACAACTCATGCAGGCTCAGCAAATAGCCAACATGCTGAAC
CAGCAGCAGACCTATGGGTCGCAGCAGCACCTGGCTGATCACCATTACCAGCAGCAGAGACCCATGCAGC
AAAGCTTTGGTTCATCGCCCCATCTTCCGCAGGCCTACAACGCCCCAGTCAGCGCATACAGCTCCCGTCC
GCCCAGTCGCGATCCCTACCAGCAGCAGCTCCACCATCAGCAGCAGCAGCCCATGCCCATGCCGCAACCG
ATGCAGTACGTCAACGAGCATGGGCAGTATATGTCGCCGCCGCAGCCCGCACACTACATGCCGCAGCAGG
CACAACAGCCGCAGAGCATTTACAGCGACAACGGGGCGGCGTACAATCACAGTAACCACTCGCCATACGG
CGGAGCTCCACAGTATCGGAGCAGCGTGGTGTACGACGATTACGGGCAGCCCACCAACCACTTCTACCTG
CATGAGTCATCGCCGCAGCCTCAAGCTCATCAGCATCCGCAGCGCAGGACTTGGGCTCACTCCGCAGCAG
CCGCCGCTTATGAACAACAGCAACAGATCCAGCCTTCCCTGGTGGATGTGAATGCCTGGCAGACGCAGCA
GCACCAAAAGCAGAAGCAGACCTGGATGAACAGGCCGCCCTCGAGTGCGGGAGCCCCGAGTCCTGGCAGC
TTTATGCTGCACCAGAACGGTGGAGGAGGAGGTGGTGGCGGTGGTGGTGGCGAGCTACAGCACCTGTTTC
AGGTACAGGCCTCGCCACAGCATGGCCAACGGCAGGTTAGTGGATCCAATGGCGTGCAGCGCCAGCAGTC
GTTGACCAACTTGCGAGACAATCGCTCGCCCAAGGCACCACAAAACATGGGAATGCCCATGGGTATGCCA
ATGCAGCAAGAGGACATGATGGCACCGCAGAGTATTTGCTTTATCGGTGACGAGGAGGATGTTGATGAGC
TGGAGCGGAACATTATCGAATCTATGCAGTCGACGCACATCTCCGACTTTGTACACCAACAGCAGCAGCA
GCACCAACACCAACAGCAACTTCAGCAGCAACAACGGTTGCAGGGGCACAGCGGACGAGGTAGCAGCTCG
GAGGATTATGACAGCGGGGAGATGATCTCCAACAAGCTGAACATCACCAGCGGCAATCTCACCTATCGCA
TACCCTCGCCATCCCGTCCCTCCATCCAAGCCAACAGCTTCCAGGATCCCCGAGCCATGGCAGCTGCTTC
CGGTGGCGAGGACCAGCCGCCCGAGAAGGGTTTCTACATCTCCTTCGACGATGAGCAGCCCAAACGACCC
AAGCCACCTCTGCGCGCCAAGCGATCGCCTAAAAAGGAGTCTCCACCAGGAAGTCGGGACAGCGTCGATA
ACCAGGCGACCCTGAAACGTGAATCGCTAAGTCATCTGCACAACAACAACAATATTGGATTCGGAAATGA
TGATGTCAACAGCAAACCGGTGACCAGGCACAGTATCCATGGCCTAAACAACTCCAACAGTGTCAAATCT
CCCGGAAATGCCACGTACAACAAGTACACGGATGAGCCGCCCATCCAACTGCGACAGTTGGCCGTTTCGG
GAGCAATGTCACCAACTAGTAACGAACGTCATCACTTGGACGATGTCAGCAATCAGTCACCGCAGCAGAC
GCAGCAACCAATGTCGCCCACGCGACTCCAACAGAGCAGCAACAACGCAGAGGCGGCCAAGAACAAGGCG
CTGGTCATCGGAGCAGATTCCACCAATTTGGATCCGGAATCTGTTGATGAGATGGAGCGGCGCAAGGAGA
AAATCATGCTGCTGTCTTTGCAACGTCGCCAGCAACAGGAGGAGGCGAAGGCGCGCAAAGAGATTGAGGC
TTCCCAGAAGCGAGAAAAGGAGCGCGAAAAGGAGGAGGAACGAGCGCGGAAAAAGGAGGAGCAAATGGCA
CGGCGAGCGGCCATTTTGGAGCAGCACAGACTCAAGAAAGCCATTGAAGAGGCCGAGCGAGAGGGTAAAA
CCCTGGATCGGCCCGATCTGCACGTGAAGCTGCAATCGCATTCATCCACCTCAACGACCCCACGACTGAG
GCAGCAGCGCACCACGCGTCCCAGGCCTAAGACAATTCACGTGGACGATGCCAGCGTGGACATCAGCGAG
GCTTCAAGCATCTCTAGTCGGGGCAAAAAAGGCTCAAGCTCGAATCTAACCGGCTACGGTCAACTAAGCT
CAAATTCAATGAAAAGAGATTACTACAGGGGCTCGCAAGACTCCCTCACTATAAAAGATTCGGGACTGGG
ACGCGCCACTCCGCCGAGGCGTGCTCCGTCGCCTGGAATGGGAATGGGCGCTTCAGGTAGGCATATGCCA
TCTCCCTCCGGACCGGGCTCATTGCCGCCAGGTTTGATATCGAAACGTCGCGGATTTGATGATGGATCCA
GCGATTTCTCTTTAACTCCGAATTTGAACATGGAATATTCGGGTCCTAAACTCTATAAACAACCAGCGGC
CAAATCGAATCGTGGAATCATCCTGAATGCCGTTGAATACTGTGTTTTTCCCGGCGTTGTTAACCGCGAG
GCCAAACAGAAAGTGCTGGAGAAGATTGCGCGCTCGGAGGCGAAGCACTTCCTGGTACTCTTCCGCGATG
CTGGCTGCCAGTTCCGCGCCCTCTACAGCTACCAGCCCGAAACGGACCAGGTAACCAAGCTGTATGGTAC
TGGGCCTAGTCAAGTCGAAGAAGTCATGTTCGACAAGTTTTTCAAATACAACTCAGGAGGCAAGTGCTTC
TCGCAAGTGCATACAAAGCATCTGACAGTGACCATCGACGCCTTCACAATACACAACTCCCTGTGGCGGG
GCAAGCGGGTGCAGTTGCCCAGCAAAAAAGACATGGCGCTTGTAATCAAGGGTGGGCGCGCGGAGCCTGC
TTTTTTGTACAAAGTTGGCATTATAAAAAAGCATTGCTCATCAATTTGTTGCAACGAACAGGTCACTATC
AGTCAAAATAAAATCATTATTTGCCATCCAGCTGATATCCCCTATAGTGAGTCGTATTACATGGTCATAG
CTGTTTCCTGGCAGCTCTGGCCCGTGTCTCAAAATCTCTGA
