>Addgene plasmid #59048 | pENTR-GFP-Patronin CC+CKK | addgene partial sequence | sequence record 93648 | pENTR1A-3 5'-GTAACATCAGAGATTTTGAGACAC-3'
TACGACTCACTATAGGGGATATCAGCTGGATGGCAAATAATGATTTTATTTTGACTGATAGTGACCTGTT
CGTTGCAACAAATTGATAAGCAATGCTTTCTTATAATGCCAACTTTGTACAAGAAAGCTGGGTCGGCGCG
CCCACCCTTGATTACAAGCGCCATGTCTTTTTTGCTGGGCAACTGCACCCGCTTGCCCCGCCACAGGGAG
TTGTGTATTGTGAAGGCGTCGATGGTCACTGTCAGATGCTTTGTATGCACTTGCGAGAAGCACTTGCCTC
CTGAGTTGTATTTGAAAAACTTGTCGAACATGACTTCTTCGACTTGACTAGGCCCAGTACCATACAGCTT
GGTTACCTGGTCCGTTTCGGGCTGGTAGCTGTAGAGGGCGCGGAACTGGCAGCCAGCATCGCGGAAGAGT
ACCAGGAAGTGCTTCGCCTCCGAGCGCGCAATCTTCTCCAGCACTTTCTGTTTGGCCTCGCGGTTAACAA
CGCCGGGAAAAACACAGTATTCAACGGCATTCAGGATGATTCCACGATTCGATTTGGCCGCTGGTTGTTT
ATAGAGTTTAGGACCCGAATATTCCATGTTCAAATTCGGAGTTAAAGAGAAATCGCTGGATCCATCATCA
AATCCGCGACGTTTCGATATCAAACCTGGCGGCAATGAGCCCGGTCCGGAGGGAGATGGCATATGCCTAC
CTGAAGCGCCCATTCCCATTCCAGGCGACGGAGCACGCCTCGGCGGAGTGGCGCGTCCCAGTCCCGAATC
TTTTATAGTGAGGGAGTCTTGCGAGCCCCTGTAGTAATCTC
