>Addgene plasmid #59048 | pENTR-GFP-Patronin CC+CKK | addgene partial sequence | sequence record 93653 | tgMIC2-Fwd 5'-GAACAAGGCGGACTTGAAGA-3'
AGCACTGCACGCCGTAGGTCAGGGTGGTCACGAGGGTGGGCCAGGGCACGGGCAGCTTGCCGGTGGTGCA
GATGAACTTCAGGGTCAGCTTGCCGTAGGTGGCATCGCCCTCGCCCTCGCCGGACACGCTGAACTTGTGG
CCGTTTACGTCGCCGTCCAGCTCGACCAGGATGGGCACCACCCCGGTGAACAGCTCCTCGCCCTTGCTCA
CCATGGTGAAGGAGCCCTGAAAATACAGGTTTTCCTCGAGTACGGCGGCCGCGGAGCCTGCTTTTTTGTA
CAAAGTTGGCATTATAAAAAAGCATTGCTCATCAATTTGTTGCAACGAACAGGTCACTATCAGTCAAAAT
AAAATCATTATTTGGGGCCCGAGCTTAAGACTGGCCGTCGTTTTACAACGTCGTGACTGGGAAAACATCC
ATGCTAGCGTTAACGCGAGAGTAGGGAACTGCCAGGCATCAAATAAAACGAAAGGCTCAGTCGGAAGACT
GGGCCTTTCGTTTTATCTGTTGTTTGTCGGTGAACGCTCTCCTGAGTAGGACAAATCCGCCGGGAGCGGA
TTTGAACGTTGTGAAGCAACGGCCCGGAGGGTGGCGGGCAGGACGCCCGCCATAAACTGCCAGGCATCAA
ACTAAGCAGAAGG
