[The description below was written by a language model from this plasmid's Addgene catalogue record.]
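Description:
pENTR-GFP-Patronin CC+CKK is a Gateway entry clone built on the Invitrogen pENTR backbone, made by TOPO cloning and maintained in bacteria under kanamycin selection. The catalogue lists it under both bacterial and insect expression, but its stated purpose is as an intermediate. The insert is meant to be moved by recombination into baculoviral DNA with the BaculoDirect system, giving recombinant baculovirus for protein production in insect cells. As is usual for an entry vector, the promoter driving expression in insect cells would come from the baculoviral destination DNA rather than from this plasmid. The record itself does not name a promoter, and no feature table is available to confirm the attL sites, the origin of replication or other backbone elements. Copy number is recorded as unknown.

The payload is a fragment of Drosophila melanogaster Patronin fused to eGFP. Patronin (also known as Ssp4) is the fly member of the CAMSAP family of microtubule minus-end-binding proteins. The "CC+CKK" in the name suggests the construct carries the coiled-coil region together with the CKK domain rather than the full-length protein, but the record gives no residue boundaries. The name places GFP before Patronin, which suggests an N-terminal fusion, although the tag position is not explicitly recorded. No additional purification tags or linkers are listed.

The associated work concerns how CAMSAPs and Patronin regulate microtubule minus-end dynamics. This fits a role in producing a fluorescent, truncated Patronin protein for studying which domains mediate its activity on microtubules.
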