Addgene plasmid #59048: pENTR-GFP-Patronin CC+CKK
Purpose: for baculovirus expression of Patronin CC+CKK (using Baculodirect kit from Invitrogen)
Depositing lab: Ron Vale. Depositing organization: University of California, San Francisco (UCSF). Publication: Regulation of microtubule minus-end dynamics by CAMSAPs and Patronin. Hendershott MC, Vale RD. Proc Natl Acad Sci U S A. 2014 Apr 22;111(16):5860-5. doi: 10.1073/pnas.1404133111. Epub 2014 Mar 26. PubMed 24706919.
Backbone
  Vector backbone: pENTR
  Backbone manufacturer: Invitrogen
  Vector type: Bacterial Expression, Insect Expression
Growth in bacteria
  Bacterial resistance: Kanamycin, 50 μg/mL
  Growth temperature: 37°C
  Growth strain: ccdB Survival
  Copy number: Unknown
Gene/Insert
  Gene/Insert name: Patronin
  Species: D. melanogaster (fly)
  Entrez Gene: Patronin (a.k.a. Dmel_CG33130, BcDNA:LD17191, CG18459, CG18460, CG18462, CG30102, CG33130, CG6516, Dmel\CG33130, Ssp4, l(2)k07433, ssp4)
  Tag / fusion protein: eGFP
  Cloning method: TOPO Cloning
  Sequencing primers: 5′ TGTAAAACGACGGCCAGT; 3′ CAGGAAACAGCTATGAC
Terms and licenses: Academic/Nonprofit Terms; Industry Terms: Not Available to Industry
How to cite: pENTR-GFP-Patronin CC+CKK was a gift from Ron Vale (Addgene plasmid # 59048 ; http://n2t.net/addgene:59048 ; RRID:Addgene_59048)
